>Addgene plasmid #22442 | CMV-d2eGFP-16 | addgene partial sequence | sequence record 28278 | 22442 with CMV-d2eGFP-F (TATATCATGGCCGACAAGC)
CATCGAGGANGGCAGCGTGCAGCTCGCCGACCACTACCAGCAGAACACCCCCATCGGCGACGGCCCCGTG
CTGCTGCCCGACAACCACTACCTGAGCACCCAGTCCGCCCTGAGCAAAGACCCCAACGAGAAGCGCGATC
ACATGGTCCTGCTGGAGTTCGTGACCGCCGCCGGGATCACTCTCGGCATGGACGAGCTGTACAAGAAGCT
TAGCCATGGCTTCCCGCCGGAGGTGGAGGAGCAGGATGATGGCACGCTGCCCATGTCTTGTGCCCAGGAG
AGCGGGATGGACCGTCACCCTGCAGCCTGTGCTTCTGCTAGGATCAATGTGTAGGCGGCCGCCTCGAGCC
GGCGCCAATATTCTATGCTGCTACCGGCGCCAATATTCTATGCTGCTACCGGCGCCAATATTCTATGCTG
CTACCGGCGCCAATATTCTATGCTGCTACCGGCGCCAATATTCTATGCTGCTACCGGCGCCAATATTCTA
TGCTGCTACCGGCGCCAATATTCTATGCTGCTACCGGCGCCAATATTCTATGCTGCTACCGGCGCCAATA
TTCTATGCTGCTACCGGATCGCGGGCCCGTTTAAACCCGCTGATCAGCCTCGACTGTGCCTTCTAGTTGC
CAGCCATCTGTTGTTTGCCCCTCCCCCGTGCCTTCCTTGACCCTGGAAGGTGCCACTCCCACTGTCCTTT
CCTAATAAAATGAGGAAATTGCATCGCATTGTCTGAGTANGTGTCATTCTATTCTGGGGGGTGGGGTGGG
GCAGGACAGCAAGGGGGAGGA
