>Addgene plasmid #22442 | CMV-d2eGFP-16 | addgene partial sequence | sequence record 28279 | 22442 with CMV-F
AGCNGAGCTCTCTGGCTAACTAGAGAACCCACTGCTTACTGGCTTATCGAAATTAATACGACTCACTATA
GGGAGACCCAAGCTGGCTAGCGTTTAAACTTAAGCTTGGTACCGAGCTCGGATCCACCGGTCGCCACCAT
GGTGAGCAAGGGCGAGGAGCTGTTCACCGGGGTGGTGCCCATCCTGGTCGAGCTGGACGGCGACGTAAAC
GGCCACAAGTTCAGCGTGTCCGGCGAGGGCGAGGGCGATGCCACCTACGGCAAGCTGACCCTGAAGTTCA
TCTGCACCACCGGCAAGCTGCCCGTGCCCTGGCCCACCCTCGTGACCACCCTGACCTACGGCGTGCAGTG
CTTCAGCCGCTACCCCGACCACATGAAGCAGCACGACTTCTTCAAGTCCGCCATGCCCGAAGGCTACGTC
CAGGAGCGCACCATCTTCTTCAAGGACGACGGCAACTACAAGACCCGCGCCGAGGTGAAGTTCGAGGGCG
ACACCCTGGTGAACCGCATCGAGCTGAAGGGCATCGACTTCAAGGAGGACGGCAACATCCTGGGGCACAA
GCTGGAGTACAACTACAACAGCCACAACGTCTATATCATGGCCGACAAGCAGAAGAACGGCATCAAGGTG
AACTTCAAGATCCGCCACAACATCGAGGACGGCAGCGTGCAGCTCGCCGACCACTACCAGCAGAACACCC
NTCGCNNGCCCGTGTGTGCCGANACACTACTGAGCACCAGTCGCCTGA
