[The description below was written by a language model from this plasmid's Addgene catalogue record.]
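Description:
CMV-d2eGFP-16 is a mammalian expression plasmid built on a pcDNA5 backbone of roughly 5 kb. It is a microRNA "sponge" directed against miR-16. It is maintained in E. coli as a high-copy plasmid under ampicillin selection. The record gives no feature table, so the origin of replication, polyadenylation signal and any mammalian selection marker carried by the backbone are not itemised.

The payload, as indicated by the construct and insert names, is a CMV promoter-driven transcript encoding d2eGFP, a destabilised, short-half-life form of enhanced GFP. This is joined to a roughly 225 bp sponge insert cloned between XhoI and ApaI sites, both of which are retained. The depositor's comments describe the miR-16 sponge as containing nine tandem binding sites of a "bulged" design. In this design the sites are imperfectly complementary to the microRNA, typically mismatched in the central region. This allows stable microRNA binding without the Argonaute-mediated cleavage that a perfect match would trigger. The exact position of the sites relative to the reporter is not stated, although sponge sites are conventionally placed in the 3′ untranslated region.

When the plasmid is transfected into mammalian cells, the strong Pol II promoter produces abundant decoy transcripts. These transcripts compete with endogenous targets for miR-16, sequestering it and relieving repression of its natural targets. The destabilised GFP marks the cells expressing the sponge, and because its own transcript is subject to miR-16 repression, it also gives a readout of microRNA activity. The construct is used for loss-of-function studies of miR-16 as an alternative to antisense oligonucleotide inhibitors.
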