Addgene plasmid #22442: CMV-d2eGFP-16
Depositing lab: Phil Sharp. Depositing organization: Massachusetts Institute of Technology. Publication: MicroRNA sponges: competitive inhibitors of small RNAs in mammalian cells. Ebert MS, Neilson JR, Sharp PA. Nat Methods. 2007 Sep . 4(9):721-6. 10.1038/nmeth1079 PubMed 17694064.
Backbone
  Vector backbone: pcDNA5
  Backbone size w/o insert (bp): 5000
  Vector type: Mammalian Expression
Growth in bacteria
  Bacterial resistance: Ampicillin, 100 μg/mL
  Growth temperature: 37°C
  Growth strain: DH5alpha
  Copy number: High Copy
Gene/Insert
  Gene/Insert name: CMV d2eGFP miR-16 sponge
  Insert size (bp): 225
  Cloning method: Restriction Enzyme; 5′ cloning site XhoI (not destroyed); 3′ cloning site ApaI (not destroyed)
  Sequencing primers: 5′ n/a
Terms and licenses: Academic/Nonprofit Terms; Industry Terms: Not Available to Industry
Depositor comments: From supplementary Table 1: miR-16 bulged Renilla luciferase reporter, CMV sponge, and U6 sponge, 9 sites: "AAUAUUCUAUGCUGCUA"
How to cite: CMV-d2eGFP-16 was a gift from Phil Sharp (Addgene plasmid # 22442 ; http://n2t.net/addgene:22442 ; RRID:Addgene_22442)
